Addgene plasmid #145763: pGBW-m4046768
Purpose: Bacterial Expression plasmid for SARS-CoV-2 E (envelope)
Depositing lab: Ginkgo Bioworks & Benjie Chen. Depositing organization: Ginkgo Bioworks.
Backbone
  Vector backbone: ori-013 - marker | cmR
  Backbone size w/o insert (bp): 1462
  Vector type: Bacterial Expression
Growth in bacteria
  Bacterial resistance: Chloramphenicol, 25 μg/mL
  Growth temperature: 30°C
  Growth strain: DH5alpha
  Copy number: High Copy
Gene/Insert
  Gene/Insert name: SARS-CoV-2 E (envelope) (alt names: envelope protein; E protein)
  Species: Escherichia coli str. K-12 substr. MG1655; Severe acute respiratory syndrome coronavirus 2
  Insert size (bp): 221
  Mutation: wt
  Entrez Gene: E (a.k.a. GU280_gp04)
  Promoter: Promoter | pT7 ; Operator | lacO ; RBS | T7_rbs ; Start Codon | ATG
  Tag / fusion protein: Cleavable TEV;6xHIS (C terminal on backbone)
  Cloning method: Unknown
Resource information
  A portion of this plasmid was derived from a plasmid made by: GinkgoBioworks
Depositor comments: NCBI Reference Sequence: YP_009724392.1
How to cite: pGBW-m4046768 was a gift from Ginkgo Bioworks & Benjie Chen (Addgene plasmid # 145763 ; http://n2t.net/addgene:145763 ; RRID:Addgene_145763)
