[The description below was written by a language model from this plasmid's Addgene catalogue record, the feature table of its GenBank file and pLannotate feature annotations shown in this document.]
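Description:
pGBW-m4046768 is a very compact, synthetic bacterial expression plasmid of just under 2 kb for producing the SARS-CoV-2 envelope (E) protein in E. coli. The minimal backbone carries little beyond a high-copy ColE1/pUC-type origin of replication and a chloramphenicol acetyltransferase (cat) gene, driven by its own promoter, for chloramphenicol selection. A minimal phage lambda t0 terminator lies downstream of the cat gene and just upstream of the expression cassette, where it would help insulate the cassette from read-through transcription.

The expression cassette consists of a T7 promoter followed immediately by a lac operator, the efficient ribosome binding site from phage T7 gene 10, and an ATG start codon leading into the wild-type E coding sequence. E is a small viroporin that forms pentameric ion-conducting pores in membranes and takes part in virus morphogenesis and assembly. The reading frame continues into a backbone-encoded C-terminal TEV protease cleavage site and 6xHis tag, so the protein can be captured by metal-affinity chromatography and the tag then cleaved off. Transcription depends on T7 RNA polymerase, so expression requires a host strain that supplies it. The lac operator allows repression by lac repressor and induction with IPTG, but no lacI gene is annotated on the plasmid, so the repressor would have to come from the host. No terminator is annotated directly after the tagged coding sequence.

The two held sequence records differ slightly in length (1,958 versus 1,950 nt) and in start coordinate, but they show the same parts in the same order. The construct belongs to a set of tagged SARS-CoV-2 protein constructs for E. coli expression and/or purification.
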