LOCUS       Exported 1958 bp ds-DNA circular SYN 12-MAY-2021
DEFINITION  Bacterial Expression plasmid for SARS-CoV-2 E (envelope).
ACCESSION   .
VERSION     .
KEYWORDS    pGBW-m4046768
SOURCE      synthetic DNA construct
  ORGANISM  synthetic DNA construct
REFERENCE   1 (bases 1 to 1958)
  TITLE     SARS-CoV-2 protein E. coli expression constructs, tagged, for
            protein expression and/or purification
REFERENCE   2 (bases 1 to 1958)
  AUTHORS   .
  TITLE     Direct Submission
  JOURNAL   Exported May 12, 2021 from SnapGene Server 1.1.58
            http://www.snapgene.com
FEATURES             Location/Qualifiers
     source          1..1958
                     /organism="synthetic DNA construct"
                     /mol_type="other DNA"
     terminator      75..109
                     /label=lambda t0 terminator
                     /note="minimal transcription terminator from phage lambda
                     (Scholtissek and Grosse, 1987)"
     primer_bind     137..156
                     /label=T7
                     /note="T7 promoter, forward primer"
     promoter        137..155
                     /label=T7 promoter
                     /note="promoter for bacteriophage T7 RNA polymerase"
     protein_bind    156..180
                     /label=lac operator
                     /bound_moiety="lac repressor encoded by lacI"
                     /note="The lac repressor binds to the lac operator to
                     inhibit transcription in E. coli. This inhibition can be
                     relieved by adding lactose or
                     isopropyl-beta-D-thiogalactopyranoside (IPTG)."
     RBS             195..217
                     /note="efficient ribosome binding site from bacteriophage
                     T7 gene 10 (Olins and Rangwala, 1989)"
     CDS             450..470
                     /codon_start=1
                     /product="tobacco etch virus (TEV) protease recognition and
                     cleavage site"
                     /label=TEV site
                     /translation="ENLYFQS"
     CDS             471..488
                     /codon_start=1
                     /product="6xHis affinity tag"
                     /label=6xHis
                     /translation="HHHHHH"
     rep_origin      609..1197
                     /direction=RIGHT
                     /label=ori
                     /note="high-copy-number ColE1/pMB1/pBR322/pUC origin of
                     replication"
     primer_bind     1098..1117
                     /label=pBR322ori-F
                     /note="pBR322 origin, forward primer"
     CDS             1303..4
                     /codon_start=1
                     /gene="cat"
                     /product="chloramphenicol acetyltransferase"
                     /label=CmR
                     /note="confers resistance to chloramphenicol"
                     /translation="MEKKITGYTTVDISQWHRKEHFEAFQSVAQCTYNQTVQLDITAFL
                     KTVKKNKHKFYPAFIHILARLMNAHPEFRMAMKDGELVIWDSVHPCYTVFHEQTETFSS
                     LWSEYHDDFRQFLHIYSQDVACYGENLAYFPKGFIENMFFVSANPWVSFTSFDLNVANM
                     DNFFAPVFTMGKYYTQGDKVLMPLAIQVHHAVCDGFHVGRMLNELQQYCDEWQGGA"
     primer_bind     complement(1369..1388)
                     /label=CAT-R
                     /note="Chloramphenicol resistance gene, reverse primer"
ORIGIN
        1 gtaatttgat atcgagctcg cttggactcc tgttgataga tccagtaatg acctcagaac
       61 tccatctgga tttgttcaga acgctcggtt gccgccgggc gttttttatt ggtcatcgat
      121 ctcgatcccg cgaaattaat acgactcact ataggggaat tgtgagcgga taacaattcc
      181 cctctagaaa taattttgtt taactttaag aaggagactc ttctatgtac tcattcgttt
      241 cggaagagac aggtacgtta atagttaata gcgtacttct ttttcttgct ttcgtggtat
      301 tcttgctagt tacactagcc atccttactg cgcttcgatt gtgtgcgtac tgctgcaata
      361 ttgttaacgt gagtcttgta aaaccttctt tttacgttta ctctcgtgtt aaaaatctga
      421 attcttctag agttcctgat cttctggtcg agaacctgta ctttcaaagc caccatcatc
      481 accatcatta accggcttat cggtcagttt cacctgattt acgtaaaaac ccgcttcggc
      541 gggtttttgc ttttggaggg gcagaaagat gaatgactgt ccacgacgct atacccaaaa
      601 gaaaaagctt gagatccttt ttttctgcgc gtaatctgct gcttgcaaac aaaaaaacca
      661 ccgctaccag cggtggtttg tttgccggat caagagctac caactctttt tccgaaggta
      721 actggcttca gcagagcgca gataccaaat actgttcttc tagtgtagcc gtagttaggc
      781 caccacttca agaactctgt agcaccgcct acatacctcg ctctgctaat cctgttacca
      841 gtggctgctg ccagtggcga taagtcgtgt cttaccgggt tggactcaag acgatagtta
      901 ccggataagg cgcagcggtc gggctgaacg gggggttcgt gcacacagcc cagcttggag
      961 cgaacgacct acaccgaact gagataccta cagcgtgagc tatgagaaag cgccacgctt
     1021 cccgaaggga gaaaggcgga caggtatccg gtaagcggca gggtcggaac aggagagcgc
     1081 acgagggagc ttccaggggg aaacgcctgg tatctttata gtcctgtcgg gtttcgccac
     1141 ctctgacttg agcgtcgatt tttgtgatgc tcgtcagggg ggcggagcct atggaaattg
     1201 atcgggcacg taagaggttc caactttcac cataatgaaa taagatcact accgggcgta
     1261 ttttttgagt tatcgagatt ttcaggagct aaggaagcta aaatggagaa aaaaatcact
     1321 ggatatacca ccgttgatat atcccaatgg catcgtaaag aacattttga ggcatttcag
     1381 tcagttgctc aatgtaccta taaccagacc gttcagctgg atattacggc ctttttaaag
     1441 accgtaaaga aaaataagca caagttttat ccggccttta ttcacattct tgcccgcctg
     1501 atgaatgctc atccggaatt tcgtatggca atgaaagacg gtgagctggt gatatgggat
     1561 agtgttcacc cttgttacac cgttttccat gagcaaactg aaacgttttc atcgctctgg
     1621 agtgaatacc acgacgattt ccggcagttt ctacacatat attcgcaaga tgtggcgtgt
     1681 tacggtgaaa acctggccta tttccctaaa gggtttattg agaatatgtt tttcgtttca
     1741 gccaatccct gggtgagttt caccagtttt gatttaaacg tggccaatat ggacaacttc
     1801 ttcgcccccg ttttcaccat gggcaaatat tatacgcaag gcgacaaggt gctgatgccg
     1861 ctggcgattc aggttcatca tgccgtttgt gatggcttcc atgtcggcag aatgcttaat
     1921 gaattacaac agtactgcga tgagtggcag ggcggggc
//
