Features (pLannotate 1.2.2; 8 found; start..end, strand, type, name):
     20..38      +  promoter       T7 promoter: promoter for bacteriophage T7 RNA polymerase
     39..63      +  protein_bind   lac operator: The lac repressor binds to the lac operator to inhibit transcription in E. coli. This inhibition can be relieved by adding lactose or isopropyl-β-D-thiogalactopyranoside (IPTG). lac repressor encoded by lacI
     78..100     +  RBS            RBS: efficient ribosome binding site from bacteriophage T7 gene 10 (Olins and Rangwala, 1989)
    108..332     +  CDS            E: VEMP_SARS2 - Experimental evidence at protein level: Swiss-Prot protein existence level 1. Plays a central role in virus morphogenesis and assembly. Acts as a viroporin and self-assembles in host membranes forming pentameric protein-lipid pores that allow ion transport. Also plays a role in the induction of apoptosis (By similarity). Regulates the localization of S protein at cis-Golgi, the place of virus budding (PubMed:33229438). May act by slowing down the cell secretory pathway (PubMed:33229438). May interfere with tight-junction stability by interacting with host MPP5. This would result i
    488..1076    +  rep_origin     ori: high-copy-number ColE1/pMB1/pBR322/pUC origin of replication
   1084..1181    +  promoter       cat promoter: promoter of the E. coli cat gene encoding chloramphenicol acetyltransferase
   1182..1838    +  CDS            cat: CAT_ECOLX - Experimental evidence at protein level: Swiss-Prot protein existence level 1. This enzyme is an effector of chloramphenicol resistance in bacteria. From Escherichia coli. This protein is used as a marker in many commonly used cloning vectors, such as pACYC184.
   1912..1946    +  terminator     lambda t0 terminator: minimal transcription terminator from phage lambda (Scholtissek and Grosse, 1987)
>Addgene plasmid #145763 | pGBW-m4046768 | depositor full sequence | sequence record 287940 | Full Sequence
GATCTCGATCCCGCGAAATTAATACGACTCACTATAGGGGAATTGTGAGCGGATAACAATTCCCCTCTAG
AAATAATTTTGTTTAACTTTAAGAAGGAGACTCTTCTATGTACTCATTCGTTTCGGAAGAGACAGGTACG
TTAATAGTTAATAGCGTACTTCTTTTTCTTGCTTTCGTGGTATTCTTGCTAGTTACACTAGCCATCCTTA
CTGCGCTTCGATTGTGTGCGTACTGCTGCAATATTGTTAACGTGAGTCTTGTAAAACCTTCTTTTTACGT
TTACTCTCGTGTTAAAAATCTGAATTCTTCTAGAGTTCCTGATCTTCTGGTCGAGAACCTGTACTTTCAA
AGCCACCATCATCACCATCATTAACCGGCTTATCGGTCAGTTTCACCTGATTTACGTAAAAACCCGCTTC
GGCGGGTTTTTGCTTTTGGAGGGGCAGAAAGATGAATGACTGTCCACGACGCTATACCCAAAAGAAATTG
AGATCCTTTTTTTCTGCGCGTAATCTGCTGCTTGCAAACAAAAAAACCACCGCTACCAGCGGTGGTTTGT
TTGCCGGATCAAGAGCTACCAACTCTTTTTCCGAAGGTAACTGGCTTCAGCAGAGCGCAGATACCAAATA
CTGTTCTTCTAGTGTAGCCGTAGTTAGGCCACCACTTCAAGAACTCTGTAGCACCGCCTACATACCTCGC
TCTGCTAATCCTGTTACCAGTGGCTGCTGCCAGTGGCGATAAGTCGTGTCTTACCGGGTTGGACTCAAGA
CGATAGTTACCGGATAAGGCGCAGCGGTCGGGCTGAACGGGGGGTTCGTGCACACAGCCCAGCTTGGAGC
GAACGACCTACACCGAACTGAGATACCTACAGCGTGAGCTATGAGAAAGCGCCACGCTTCCCGAAGGGAG
AAAGGCGGACAGGTATCCGGTAAGCGGCAGGGTCGGAACAGGAGAGCGCACGAGGGAGCTTCCAGGGGGA
AACGCCTGGTATCTTTATAGTCCTGTCGGGTTTCGCCACCTCTGACTTGAGCGTCGATTTTTGTGATGCT
CGTCAGGGGGGCGGAGCCTATGGAAATTGATCGGGCACGTAAGAGGTTCCAACTTTCACCATAATGAAAT
AAGATCACTACCGGGCGTATTTTTTGAGTTATCGAGATTTTCAGGAGCTAAGGAAGCTAAAATGGAGAAA
AAAATCACTGGATATACCACCGTTGATATATCCCAATGGCATCGTAAAGAACATTTTGAGGCATTTCAGT
CAGTTGCTCAATGTACCTATAACCAGACCGTTCAGCTGGATATTACGGCCTTTTTAAAGACCGTAAAGAA
AAATAAGCACAAGTTTTATCCGGCCTTTATTCACATTCTTGCCCGCCTGATGAATGCTCATCCGGAATTT
CGTATGGCAATGAAAGACGGTGAGCTGGTGATATGGGATAGTGTTCACCCTTGTTACACCGTTTTCCATG
AGCAAACTGAAACGTTTTCATCGCTCTGGAGTGAATACCACGACGATTTCCGGCAGTTTCTACACATATA
TTCGCAAGATGTGGCGTGTTACGGTGAAAACCTGGCCTATTTCCCTAAAGGGTTTATTGAGAATATGTTT
TTCGTTTCAGCCAATCCCTGGGTGAGTTTCACCAGTTTTGATTTAAACGTGGCCAATATGGACAACTTCT
TCGCCCCCGTTTTCACCATGGGCAAATATTATACGCAAGGCGACAAGGTGCTGATGCCGCTGGCGATTCA
GGTTCATCATGCCGTTTGTGATGGCTTCCATGTCGGCAGAATGCTTAATGAATTACAACAGTACTGCGAT
GAGTGGCAGGGCGGGGCGTAATTTGATATCGAGCTCGCTTGGACTCCTGTTGATAGATCCAGTAATGACC
TCAGAACTCCATCTGGATTTGTTCAGAACGCTCGGTTGCCGCCGGGCGTTTTTTATTGGT
